>Addgene plasmid #107961 | pCRB DRT7VTPLux*500YFP | depositor full sequence | sequence record 203747 | Full Sequence
TCCCTATCAGTGATAGAGATTGACATCCCTATCAGTGATAGAGATACTGAGCACATACTAGAGTCACACA
GGACTACTAGATGAAAAACATCAACGCGGACGACACCTACCGTATCATTAACAAAATCAAAGCGTGTCGT
TCTAACAACGATATTAACCAATGCCTGTCTGATATGACCAAAATGGTTCACTGTGAATATTATCTGCTGG
CCATCATTTATCCGCACAGCATGGTAAAATCCGATATTTCTATTCTGGATAACTACCCAAAAAAATGGCG
TCAGTACTATGATGACGCCAACCTGATCAAGTACGATCCGATCGTAGATTACTCTAACTCTAACCATTCC
CCGATTAACTGGAATATCTTTGAGAACAACGCGGTTAACAAAAAGTCCCCAAACGTTATCAAAGAAGCAA
AAACCAGCGGTCTGATCACCGGTTTCAGCTTCCCGATTCATACCGCGAACAACGGCTTCGGTATGCTGTC
TTTTGCGCACTCCGAAAAAGACAACTACATCGATTCTCTGTTCCTGCACGCGTGCATGAACATTCCTCTG
ATCGTTCCGTCCCTGGTTGATAACTATCGCAAGATTAACATTGCCAATAACAAAAGCAACAACGACCTGA
CCAAACGCGAGAAAGAATGCCTGGCATGGGCGTGCGAAGGTAAGTCCTCTTGGGACATCTCCAAAATTCT
GGGTTGCTCTGAACGCACCGTAACTTTCCATCTGACCAACGCGCAGATGAAACTGAACACCACGAATCGT
TGTCAATCTATCAGCAAAGCTATCCTGACCGGTGCGATCGATTGCCCGTATTTCAAAAACTAATAACTAA
TGGCCAGGCATCAAATAAAACGAAAGGCTCAGTCGAAAGACTGGGCCTTTCGTTTTATCTGTTGTTTGTC
GGTGAACGCTCTCTACTAGAGTCACACTGGCTCACCTTCGGGTGGGCCTTTCTGCGTTTATAAATTGTGA
GCGGATAACAATTGACATTGTGAGCGGATAACAAGATACTGAGCACATACTAGAGGGATATTAACTAATT
TAACGGCATCACGAGTAATGGCTCTGGTGGATGGTTTTCTGGAACTGGAACGTTCTTCTGGTAAACTGGA
ATGGAGCGCTATCCTGCAAAAAATGGCCTCTGACCTGGGTTTCTCTAAAATCCTGTTCGGCCTGCTGCCG
AAAGATTCCCAAGACTACGAAAACGCATTCATCGTAGGCAATTACCCGGCCGCGTGGCGTGAACATTATG
ATCGTGCCGGTTATGCACGTGTAGATCCAACCGTTTCCCATTGCACCCAGTCCGTGCTGCCGATTTTCTG
GGAACCGAGCATCTACCAGACCCGTAAACAGCACGAGTTCTTCGAAGAGGCGTCCGCGGCTGGTCTGGTT
TACGGCCTGACGATGCCGCTGCATGGTGCTCGTGGCGAACTGGGCGCTCTGTCTCTGTCCGTAGAAGCAG
AAAACCGCGCGGAGGCTAACCGTTTCATCGAATCTGTACTGCCGACCCTGTGGATGCTGAAAGATTATGC
ACTGCAATCCGGCGCGGGTCTGGCGTTCGAACACCCAGTTTCTAAACCGGTAGTTCTGACCAGCCGTGAA
AAAGAGGTCCTGCAATGGTGCGCTATCGGCAAAACCTCCTGGGAGATTTCTGTAATTTGCAACTGCTCTG
AAGCCAACGTCAACTTCCACATGGGTAACATTCGTCGTAAATTCGGTGTTACTTCTCGCCGCGTTGCAGC
GATTATGGCCGTTAACCTGGGCCTGATTACTCTGTAATAAGCATGCACCAGGCATCAAATAAAACGAAAG
GCTCAGTCGAAAGACTGGGCCTTTCGTTTTATCTGTTGTTTGTCGGTGAAACGCTCTCTACTAGAGTCAC
ACTGGCTCACCTTCGGGTGGGCCTTTCTGCGTTTATATACTAGAGTGAGCTCGACCTATAGGATCGTATA
GGTTTACGCAAGAAAATGGTTTGTTACTTTCGAATAAATACTAGAGTCACACAGGACTACTAGATGAACA
CGATTAACATCGCTAAGAACGACTTCTCTGACATCGAACTGGCTGCTATCCCGTTCAACACTCTGGCTGA
CCATTACGGTGAGCGTTTAGCTCGCGAACAGTTGGCCCTTGAGCATGAGTCTTACGAGATGGGTGAAGCA
CGCTTCCGCAAGATGTTTGAGCGTCAACTTAAAGCTGGTGAGGTTGCGGATAACGCTGCCGCCAAGCCTC
TCATCACTACCCTACTCCCTAAGATGATTGCACGCATCAACGACTGGTTTGAGGAAGTGAAAGCTAAGCG
CGGCAAGCGCCCGACAGCCTTCCAGTTCCTGCAAGAAATCAAGCCGGAAGCCGTAGCGTACATCACCATT
AAGACCACTCTGGCTTGCCTAACCAGTGCTGACAATACAACCGTTCAGGCTGTAGCAAGCGCAATCGGTC
GGGCCATTGAGGACGAGGCTCGCTTCGGTCGTATCCGTGACCTTGAAGCTAAGCACTTCAAGAAAAACGT
TGAGGAACAACTCAACAAGCGCGTAGGGCACGTCTACAAGTAATAATACTAGAGAAAGAGGAGAAATACT
AGATGGTGAGCAAGGGCGAGGAGCTGTTCACCGGGGTGGTGCCCATCCTGGTCGAGCTGGACGGCGACGT
AAACGGCCACAAGTTCAGCGTGTCCGGCGAGGGCGAGGGCGATGCCACCTACGGCAAGCTGACCCTGAAG
CTGATCTGCACCACCGGCAAGCTGCCCGTGCCCTGGCCCACCCTCGTGACCACCCTGGGCTACGGCCTGC
AGTGCTTCGCCCGCTACCCCGACCACATGAAGCAGCACGACTTCTTCAAGTCCGCCATGCCCGAAGGCTA
CGTCCAGGAGCGCACCATCTTCTTCAAGGACGACGGCAACTACAAGACCCGCGCCGAGGTGAAGTTCGAG
GGCGACACCCTGGTGAACCGCATCGAGCTGAAGGGCATCGACTTCAAGGAGGACGGCAACATCCTGGGGC
ACAAGCTGGAGTACAACTACAACAGCCACAACGTCTATATCACCGCCGACAAGCAGAAGAACGGCATCAA
GGCCAACTTCAAGATCCGCCACAACATCGAGGACGGCGGCGTGCAGCTCGCCGACCACTACCAGCAGAAC
ACCCCCATCGGCGACGGCCCCGTGCTGCTGCCCGACAACCACTACCTGAGCTACCAGTCCGCCCTGAGCA
AAGACCCCAACGAGAAGCGCGATCACATGGTCCTGCTGGAGTTCGTGACCGCCGCCGGGATCACTCTCGG
CATGGACGAGCTGTACAAGTAATAATACTAGAGCCAGGCATCAAATAAAACGAAAGGCTCAGTCGAAAGA
CTGGGCCTTTCGTTTTATCTGTTGTTTGTCGGTGAACGCTCTCTACTAGAGTCACACTGGCTCACCTTCG
GGTGGGCCTTTCTGCGTTTATATACTAGAGATGCAGGCTTCCTCGCTCACTGACTCGCTGCGCTCGGTCG
TTCGGCTGCGGCGAGCGGTATCAGCTCACTCAAAGGCGGTAATCTCGAGTCCCGTCAAGTCAGCGTAATG
CTCTGCCAGTGTTACAACCAATTAACCAATTCTGATTAGAAAAACTCATCGAGCATCAAATGAAACTGCA
ATTTATTCATATCAGGATTATCAATACCATATTTTTGAAAAAGCCGTTTCTGTAATGAAGGAGAAAACTC
ACCGAGGCAGTTCCATAGGATGGCAAGATCCTGGTATCGGTCTGCGATTCCGACTCGTCCAACATCAATA
CAACCTATTAATTTCCCCTCGTCAAAAATAAGGTTATCAAGTGAGAAATCACCATGAGTGACGACTGAAT
CCGGTGAGAATGGCAAAAGCTTATGCATTTCTTTCCAGACTTGTTCAACAGGCCAGCCATTACGCTCGTC
ATCAAAATCACTCGCATCAACCAAACCGTTATTCATTCGTGATTGCGCCTGAGCGAGACGAAATACGCGA
TCGCTGTTAAAAGGACAATTACAAACAGGAATCGAATGCAACCGGCGCAGGAACACTGCCAGCGCATCAA
CAATATTTTCACCTGAATCAGGATATTCTTCTAATACCTGGAATGCTGTTTTCCCGGGGATCGCAGTGGT
GAGTAACCATGCATCATCAGGAGTACGGATAAAATGCTTGATGGTCGGAAGAGGCATAAATTCCGTCAGC
CAGTTTAGTCTGACCATCTCATCTGTAACATCATTGGCAACGCTACCTTTGCCATGTTTCAGAAACAACT
CTGGCGCATCGGGCTTCCCATACAATCGATAGATTGTCGCACCTGATTGCCCGACATTATCGCGAGCCCA
TTTATACCCATATAAATCAGCATCCATGTTGGAATTTAATCGCGGCCTCGAGCAAGACGTTTCCCGTTGA
ATATGGCTCATAACACCCCTTGTATTACTGTTTATGTAAGCAGACAGTTTTATTGTTCATGATGATATAT
TTTTATCTTGTGCAATGTAACATCAGAGATTTTGAGACACAACGTGGCTTTGTTGAATAAATCGAACTTT
TGCTGAGTTGAAGGATCAGATCACGCATCTTCCCGACAACGCAGACCGTTCCGTGGCAAAGCAAAAGTTC
AAAATCACCAACTGGTCCACCTACAACAAAGCTCTCATCAACCGTGGCTCCCTCACTTTCTGGCTGGATG
ATGGGGCGATTCAGGCCTGGTATGAGTCAGCAACACCTTCTTCACGAGGCAGACCTCAGCGCTAGCGGAG
TGTATACTGGCTTACTATGTTGGCACTGATGAGGGTGTCAGTGAAGTGCTTCATGTGGCAGGAGAAAAAA
GGCTGCACCGGTGCGTCAGCAGAATATGTGATACAGGATATATTCCGCTTCCTCGCTCACTGACTCGCTA
CGCTCGGTCGTTCGACTGCGGCGAGCGGAAATGGCTTACGAACGGGGCGGAGATTTCCTGGAAGATGCCA
GGAAGATACTTAACAGGGAAGTGAGAGGGCCGCGGCAAAGCCGTTTTTCCATAGGCTCCGCCCCCCTGAC
AAGCATCACGAAATCTGACGCTCAAATCAGTGGTGGCGAAACCCGACAGGACTATAAAGATACCAGGCGT
TTCCCCTGGCGGCTCCCTCGTGCGCTCTCCTGTTCCTGCCTTTCGGTTTACCGGTGTCATTCCGCTGTTA
TGGCCGCGTTTGTCTCATTCCACGCCTGACACTCAGTTCCGGGTAGGCAGTTCGCTCCAAGCTGGACTGT
ATGCACGAACCCCCCGTTCAGTCCGACCGCTGCGCCTTATCCGGTAACTATCGTCTTGAGTCCAACCCGG
AAAGACATGCAAAAGCACCACTGGCAGCAGCCACTGGTAATTGATTTAGAGGAGTTAGTCTTGAAGTCAT
GCGCCGGTTAAGGCTAAACTGAAAGGACAAGTTTTGGTGACTGCGCTCCTCCAAGCCAGTTACCTCGGTT
CAAAGAGTTGGTAGCTCAGAGAACCTTCGAAAAACCGCCCTGCAAGGCGGTTTTTTCGTTTTCAGAGCAA
GAGATTACGCGCAGACCAAAACGATCTCAAGAAGATCATCTTATTAAGGGGTCTGACGCTCAGTGGAACG
AAAACTCACGTTAAGGGATTTTGGTCATGAGATTATCAAAAAGGATCTTCACCTAGATCCTTTTAAATTA
AAAATGAAGTTTTAAATCAATCTAAAGTATATATGAGTAAACTTGGTCTGACAGTTACCAATGCTTAATC
AGTGAGGCACCTATCTCAGCGATCTGTCTATTTCGTTCATCCATAGTTGCCTGACTCCCCGTCGTGTAGA
TAACTACGATACGGGAGGGCTTACCATCTGGCCCCAGTGCTGCAATGATACCGCGAGACCCACGCTCACC
GGCTCCAGATTTATCAGCAATAAACCAGCCAGCCGGAAGGGCCGAGCGCAGAAGTGGTCCTGCAACTTTA
TCCGCCTCCATCCAGTCTATTCCATGGTGCCACCTGACGTCTAAGAAACCATTATTATCATGACATTAAC
CTATAAAAATAGGCGTATCACGAGGCAGAATTTCAGATAAAAAAAATCCTTAGCTTTCGCTAAGGATGAT
TTCTGGAATTCGCGGCCGCTTCTAGAG
Features (pLannotate 1.2.2; 21 found; start..end, strand, type, name):
      1..19      +  protein_bind   tet operator: tetO; bacterial operator O2 for the tetR and tetA genes tetracycline repressor TetR
     25..44      +  promoter       H1-2O2 promoter (fragment): doxycycline-inducible variant of the human H1 RNA promoter (Henriksen et al., 2007)
     81..830     +  CDS            luxR: LUXR_ALIFS - Experimental evidence at protein level: Swiss-Prot protein existence level 1. Transcriptional activator of the bioluminescence operon. Binds to the OHHL autoinducer. From Aliivibrio fischeri (Vibrio fischeri).
    852..923     +  terminator     rrnB T1 terminator: transcription terminator T1 from the E. coli rrnB gene
    939..966     +  terminator     T7Te terminator: phage T7 early transcription terminator
    975..991     +  protein_bind   lac operator: The lac repressor binds to the lac operator to inhibit transcription in E. coli. This inhibition can be relieved by adding lactose or isopropyl-β-D-thiogalactopyranoside (IPTG). lac repressor encoded by lacI
    998..1014    +  protein_bind   lac operator: The lac repressor binds to the lac operator to inhibit transcription in E. coli. This inhibition can be relieved by adding lactose or isopropyl-β-D-thiogalactopyranoside (IPTG). lac repressor encoded by lacI
   1068..1784    +  CDS            lasR: LASR_PSEAE - Experimental evidence at protein level: Swiss-Prot protein existence level 1. Transcriptional activator of elastase structural gene (LasB). Binds to the PAI autoinducer. From Pseudomonas aeruginosa (strain ATCC 15692 / DSM 22644 / CIP 104116 / JCM 14847 / LMG 12228 / 1C / PRS 101 / PAO1).
   1806..1852    +  terminator     rrnB T1 terminator: transcription terminator T1 from the E. coli rrnB gene
   1894..1921    +  terminator     T7Te terminator: phage T7 early transcription terminator
   2024..2560    +  CDS            RPOL_BPT7 (fragment): Experimental evidence at protein level: Swiss-Prot protein existence level 1. Highly processive DNA-dependent RNA polymerase that catalyzes the transcription of class II and class III viral genes. Recognizes a specific promoter sequence and enters first into an 'abortive phase' where very short transcripts are synthesized and released before proceeding to the processive transcription of long RNA chains. Unwinds the double-stranded DNA to expose the coding strand for templating. Participates in the initiation of viral DNA replication presumably by making primers accessible to the DNA polymerase
   2593..3312    +  CDS            Venus: yellow fluorescent protein (YFP) with fast and efficient maturation (Nagai et al., 2002) mammalian codon-optimized
   3332..3403    +  terminator     rrnB T1 terminator: transcription terminator T1 from the E. coli rrnB gene
   3419..3446    +  terminator     T7Te terminator: phage T7 early transcription terminator
   3606..4421    -  CDS            KanR: aminoglycoside phosphotransferase; aph(3')-Ia; confers resistance to kanamycin in bacteria or G418 (Geneticin®) in eukaryotes
   4748..4774    +  misc_feature   bom (fragment): basis of mobility region from pBR322
   4873..4928    -  rep_origin     RSF ori (fragment): Plasmids containing the RSF 1030 origin of replication can be propagated in E. coli cells that contain additional plasmids with compatible origins.
   5016..5560    -  rep_origin     p15A ori: Plasmids containing the medium-copy-number p15A origin of replication can be propagated in E. coli cells that contain a second plasmid with the ColE1 origin.
   5726..5971    -  CDS            bla(M) (fragment): β-lactamase lacking the signal sequence; bla(M); allows cytosolic expression of β-lactamase
   6050..6093    -  terminator     bacterial terminator: putative bacterial transcription terminator
   6096..6117    +  misc_feature   BioBrick prefix: BioBrick prefix for parts that do not start with "ATG"
