>Addgene plasmid #107961 | pCRB DRT7VTPLux*500YFP | addgene full sequence | sequence record 208503 | Addgene NGS Result
TCCCTATCAGTGATAGAGATTGACATCCCTATCAGTGATAGAGATACTGAGCACATACTAGAGTCACACA
GGACTACTAGATGAAAAACATCAACGCGGACGACACCTACCGTATCATTAACAAAATCAAAGCGTGTCGT
TCTAACAACGATATTAACCAATGCCTGTCTGATATGACCAAAATGGTTCACTGTGAATATTATCTGCTGG
CCATCATTTATCCGCACAGCATGGTAAAATCCGATATTTCTATTCTGGATAACTACCCAAAAAAATGGCG
TCAGTACTATGATGACGCCAACCTGATCAAGTACGATCCGATCGTAGATTACTCTAACTCTAACCATTCC
CCGATTAACTGGAATATCTTTGAGAACAACGCGGTTAACAAAAAGTCCCCAAACGTTATCAAAGAAGCAA
AAACCAGCGGTCTGATCACCGGTTTCAGCTTCCCGATTCATACCGCGAACAACGGCTTCGGTATGCTGTC
TTTTGCGCACTCCGAAAAAGACAACTACATCGATTCTCTGTTCCTGCACGCGTGCATGAACATTCCTCTG
ATCGTTCCGTCCCTGGTTGATAACTATCGCAAGATTAACATTGCCAATAACAAAAGCAACAACGACCTGA
CCAAACGCGAGAAAGAATGCCTGGCATGGGCGTGCGAAGGTAAGTCCTCTTGGGACATCTCCAAAATTCT
GGGTTGCTCTGAACGCACCGTAACTTTCCATCTGACCAACGCGCAGATGAAACTGAACACCACGAATCGT
TGTCAATCTATCAGCAAAGCTATCCTGACCGGTGCGATCGATTGCCCGTATTTCAAAAACTAATAACTAA
TGGCCAGGCATCAAATAAAACGAAAGGCTCAGTCGAAAGACTGGGCCTTTCGTTTTATCTGTTGTTTGTC
GGTGAACGCTCTCTACTAGAGTCACACTTGCTCACCTTCGGGTGGGCCTTTCTGCGTTTATAAATTGTGA
GCGGATAACAATTGACATTGTGAGCGGATAACAAGATACTGAGCACATACTAGAGGGATATTAACTAATT
TAACGGCATCACGAGTAATGGCTCTGGTGGATGGTTTTCTGGAACTGGAACGTTCTTCTGGTAAACTGGA
ATGGAGCGCTATCCTGCAAAAAATGGCCTCTGACCTGGGTTTCTCTAAAATCCTGTTCGGCCTGCTGCCG
AAAGATTCCCAAGACTACGAAAACGCATTCATCGTAGGCAATTACCCGGCCGCGTGGCGTGAACATTATG
ATCGTGCCGGTTATGCACGTGTAGATCCAACCGTTTCCCATTGCACCCAGTCCGTGCTGCCGATTTTCTG
GGAACCGAGCATCTACCAGACCCGTAAACAGCACGAGTTCTTCGAAGAGGCGTCCGCGGCTGGTCTGGTT
TACGGCCTGACGATGCCGCTGCATGGTGCTCGTGGCGAACTGGGCGCTCTGTCTCTGTCCGTAGAAGCAG
AAAACCGCGCGGAGGCTAACCGTTTCATCGAATCTGTACTGCCGACCCTGTGGATGCTGAAAGATTATGC
ACTGCAATCCGGCGCGGGTCTGGCGTTCGAACACCCAGTTTCTAAACCGGTAGTTCTGACCAGCCGTGAA
AAAGAGGTCCTGCAATGGTGCGCTATCGGCAAAACCTCCTGGGAGATTTCTGTAATTTGCAACTGCTCTG
AAGCCAACGTCAACTTCCACATGGGTAACATTCGTCGTAAATTCGGTGTTACTTCTCGCCGCGTTGCAGC
GATTATGGCCGTTAACCTGGGCCTGATTACTCTGTAATAAGCATGCACCAGGCATCAAATAAAACGAAAG
GCTCAGTCGAAAGACTTGGCCTTTCGTTTTATCTGTTGTTTGTCGGTGAAACGCTCTCTACTAGAGTCAC
ACTGGCTCACCTTCGGGTGGGCCTTTCTGCGTTTATATACTAGAGTGAGCTCGACCTATAGGATCGTATA
GGTTTACGCAAGAAAATGGTTTGTTACTTTCGAATAAATACTAGAGTCACACAGGACTACTAGATGAACA
CGATTAACATCGCTAAGAACGACTTCTCTGACATCGAACTGGCTGCTATCCCGTTCAACACTCTGGCTGA
CCATTACGGTGAGCGTTTAGCTCGCGAACAGTTGGCCCTTGAGCATGAGTCTTACGAGATGGGTGAAGCA
CGCTTCCGCAAGATGTTTGAGCGTCAACTTAAAGCTGGTGAGGTTGCGGATAACGCTGCCGCCAAGCCTC
TCATCACTACCCTACTCCCTAAGATGATTGCACGCATCAACGACTGGTTTGAGGAAGTGAAAGCTAAGCG
CGGCAAGCGCCCGACAGCCTTCCAGTTCCTGCAAGAAATCAAGCCGGAAGCCGTAGCGTACATCACCATT
AAGACCACTCTGGCTTGCCTAACCAGTGCTGACAATACAACCGTTCAGGCTGTAGCAAGCGCAATCGGTC
GGGCCATTGAGGACGAGGCTCGCTTCGGTCGTATCCGTGACCTTGAAGCTAAGCACTTCAAGAAAAACGT
TGAGGAACAACTCAACAAGCGCGTAGGGCACGTCTACAAGTAATAATACTAGAGAAAGAGGAGAAATACT
AGATGGTGAGCAAGGGCGAGGAGCTGTTCACCGGGGTGGTGCCCATCCTGGTCGAGCTGGACGGCGACGT
AAACGGCCACAAGTTCAGCGTGTCCGGCGAGGGCGAGGGCGATGCCACCTACGGCAAGCTGACCCTGAAG
CTGATCTGCACCACCGGCAAGCTGCCCGTGCCCTGGCCCACCCTCGTGACCACCCTGGGCTACGGCCTGC
AGTGCTTCGCCCGCTACCCCGACCACATGAAGCAGCACGACTTCTTCAAGTCCGCCATGCCCGAAGGCTA
CGTCCAGGAGCGCACCATCTTCTTCAAGGACGACGGCAACTACAAGACCCGCGCCGAGGTGAAGTTCGAG
GGCGACACCCTGGTGAACCGCATCGAGCTGAAGGGCATCGACTTCAAGGAGGACGGCAACATCCTGGGGC
ACAAGCTGGAGTACAACTACAACAGCCACAACGTCTATATCACCGCCGACAAGCAGAAGAACGGCATCAA
GGCCAACTTCAAGATCCGCCACAACATCGAGGACGGCGGCGTGCAGCTCGCCGACCACTACCAGCAGAAC
ACCCCCATCGGCGACGGCCCCGTGCTGCTGCCCGACAACCACTACCTGAGCTACCAGTCCGCCCTGAGCA
AAGACCCCAACGAGAAGCGCGATCACATGGTCCTGCTGGAGTTCGTGACCGCCGCCGGGATCACTCTCGG
CATGGACGAGCTGTACAAGTAATAATACTAGAGCCAGGCATCAAATAAAACGAAAGGCTCAGTCGAAAGA
CTGGGCCTTTCGTTTTATCTGTTGTTTGTCGGTGAACGCTCTCTACTAGAGTCACACTGGCTCACCTTCG
GGTGGGCCTTTCTGCGTTTATATACTAGAGATGCAGGCTTCCTCGCTCACTGACTCGCTGCGCTCGGTCG
TTCGGCTGCGGCGAGCGGTATCAGCTCACTCAAAGGCGGTAATCTCGAGTCCCGTCAAGTCAGCGTAATG
CTCTGCCAGTGTTACAACCAATTAACCAATTCTGATTAGAAAAACTCATCGAGCATCAAATGAAACTGCA
ATTTATTCATATCAGGATTATCAATACCATATTTTTGAAAAAGCCGTTTCTGTAATGAAGGAGAAAACTC
ACCGAGGCAGTTCCATAGGATGGCAAGATCCTGGTATCGGTCTGCGATTCCGACTCGTCCAACATCAATA
CAACCTATTAATTTCCCCTCGTCAAAAATAAGGTTATCAAGTGAGAAATCACCATGAGTGACGACTGAAT
CCGGTGAGAATGGCAAAAGCTTATGCATTTCCTTCCAGACTTGTTCAACAGGCCAGCCATTACGCTCGTC
ATCAAAATCACTCGCATCAACCAAACCGTTATTCATTCGTGATTGCGCCTGAGCGAGACGAAATACGCGA
TCGCTGTTAAAAGGACAATTACAAACAGGAATCGAATGCAACCGGCGCAGGAACACTGCCAGCGCATCAA
CAATATTTTCACCTGAATCAGGATATTCTTCTAATACCTGGAATGCTGTTTTCCCGGGGATCGCAGTGGT
GAGTAACCATGCATCATCAGGAGTACGGATAAAATGCTTGATGGTCGGAAGAGGCATAAATTCCGTCAGC
CAGTTTAGTCTGACCATCTCATCTGTAACATCATTGGCAACGCTACCTTTGCCATGTTTCAGAAACAACT
CTGGCGCATCGGGCTTCCCATACAATCGATAGATTGTCGCACCTGATTGCCCGACATTATCGCGAGCCCA
TTTATACCCATATAAATCAGCATCCATGTTGGAATTTAATCGCGGCCTGGAGCAAGACGTTTCCCGTTGA
ATATGGCTCATAACACCACTTGTATTACTGTTTATGTAAGCAGACAGTTTTATTGTTCATGATGATATAT
TTTTATCTTGTGCAATGTAACATCAGAGATTTTGAGACACAACGTGGCTTTGTTGAATAAATCGAACTTT
TGCTGAGTTGAAGGATCAGATCACGCATCTTCCCAACAACGCAGACCGTTCCGTGGCAAAGCAAAAGTTC
AAAATCACCAACTGGTCCACCTACAACAAAGCTCTCATCAACCGTGGCTCCCTCACTTTCTGGCTGGATG
ATGGGGCGATTCGGGCCTGGTATGAGTCAGCAACACCTTCTTCACGAGGCAGACCTCAGCGCTAGCGGAG
TGTATACTGGCTTACTATGTTGGCACTGATGAGGGTGTCAGTGAAGTGCTTCATGTGGCAGGAGAAAAAA
GGCTGCACCGGTGCGTCAGCAGAATATGTGATACAGGATATATTCCGCTTCCTCGCTCACTGACTCGCTA
CGCTCGGTCGTTCGACTGCGGCGAGCGGAAATGGCTTACGAACGGGGCGGAGATTTCCTGGAAGATGCCA
GGAAGATACTTAACAGGGAAGTGAGAGGGCCGCGGCAAAGCCGTTTTTCCATAGGCTCCGCCCCCCTGAC
AAGCATCACGAAATATGACGCTCAAATCAGTGGTGGCGAAACCCGACAGGACTATAAAGATACCAGGCGT
TTCCCCCTGGCGGCTCCCTCGTGCGCTCTCCTGTTCCTGCCTTTCGGTTTACCGGTGTCATTCCGCTGTT
ATGGCCGCGTTTGTCTCATTCCACGCCTGACACTCAGTTCCGGGTAGGCAGTTCGCTCCAAGCTGGACTG
TATGCACGAACCCCCCGTTCAGTCCGACCGCTGCGCCTTATCCGGTAACTATCGTCTTGAGTCCAACCCG
GAAAGACATGCAAAAGCACCACTGGCAGCAGCCACTGGTAATTGATTTAGAGGAGTTAGTCTTGAAGTCA
TGCGCCGGTTAAGGCTAAACTGAAAGGACAAGTTTTGGTGACTGCGCTCCTCCAAGCCAGTTACCTCGGT
TCAAAGAGTTGGTAGCTCAGAGAACCTTCGAAAAACCGCCCTGCAAGGCGGTTTTTTCGTTCTCAGAGCA
AGAGATTACGCGCAGACCAAAACGATCTCAAGAAGATCATCTTATTAAGGGGTCTGACGCTCAGTGGAAC
GAAAACTCACGTTAAGGGATTTTGGTCATGAGATTATCAAAAAGGATCTTCACCTAGATCCTTTTAAATT
AAAAATGAAGTTTTAAATCAATCTAAAGTATATATGAGTAAACTTGGTCTGACAGTTACCAATGCTTAAT
CAGTGAGGCACCTATCTCAGCGATCTGTCTATTTCGTTCATCCATAGTTGCCTGACTCCCCGTCGTGTAG
ATAACTACGATACGGGAGGGCTTACCATCTGGCCCCAGTGCTGCAATGATACCGCGAGACCCACGCTCAC
CGGCTCCAGATTTATCAGCAATAAACCAGCCAGCCGGAAGGGCCGAGCGCAGAAGTGGTCCTGCAACTTT
ATCCGCCTCCATCCAGTCTATTCCATGGTGCCACCTGACGTCTAAGAAACCATTATTATCATGACATTAA
CCTATAAAAATAGGCGTATCACGAGGCAGAATTTCAGATAAAAAAAATCCTTAGCTTTCGCTAAGGATGA
TTTCTGGAATTCGCGGCCGCTTCTAGAG
Features (pLannotate 1.2.2; 21 found; start..end, strand, type, name):
      1..19      +  protein_bind   tet operator: tetO; bacterial operator O2 for the tetR and tetA genes tetracycline repressor TetR
     25..44      +  promoter       H1-2O2 promoter (fragment): doxycycline-inducible variant of the human H1 RNA promoter (Henriksen et al., 2007)
     81..830     +  CDS            luxR: LUXR_ALIFS - Experimental evidence at protein level: Swiss-Prot protein existence level 1. Transcriptional activator of the bioluminescence operon. Binds to the OHHL autoinducer. From Aliivibrio fischeri (Vibrio fischeri).
    852..923     +  terminator     rrnB T1 terminator: transcription terminator T1 from the E. coli rrnB gene
    940..966     +  terminator     T7Te terminator: phage T7 early transcription terminator
    975..991     +  protein_bind   lac operator: The lac repressor binds to the lac operator to inhibit transcription in E. coli. This inhibition can be relieved by adding lactose or isopropyl-β-D-thiogalactopyranoside (IPTG). lac repressor encoded by lacI
    998..1014    +  protein_bind   lac operator: The lac repressor binds to the lac operator to inhibit transcription in E. coli. This inhibition can be relieved by adding lactose or isopropyl-β-D-thiogalactopyranoside (IPTG). lac repressor encoded by lacI
   1068..1784    +  CDS            lasR: LASR_PSEAE - Experimental evidence at protein level: Swiss-Prot protein existence level 1. Transcriptional activator of elastase structural gene (LasB). Binds to the PAI autoinducer. From Pseudomonas aeruginosa (strain ATCC 15692 / DSM 22644 / CIP 104116 / JCM 14847 / LMG 12228 / 1C / PRS 101 / PAO1).
   1806..1870    +  terminator     rrnB T1 terminator (fragment): transcription terminator T1 from the E. coli rrnB gene
   1894..1921    +  terminator     T7Te terminator: phage T7 early transcription terminator
   2024..2560    +  CDS            RPOL_BPT7 (fragment): Experimental evidence at protein level: Swiss-Prot protein existence level 1. Highly processive DNA-dependent RNA polymerase that catalyzes the transcription of class II and class III viral genes. Recognizes a specific promoter sequence and enters first into an 'abortive phase' where very short transcripts are synthesized and released before proceeding to the processive transcription of long RNA chains. Unwinds the double-stranded DNA to expose the coding strand for templating. Participates in the initiation of viral DNA replication presumably by making primers accessible to the DNA polymerase
   2593..3312    +  CDS            Venus: yellow fluorescent protein (YFP) with fast and efficient maturation (Nagai et al., 2002) mammalian codon-optimized
   3332..3403    +  terminator     rrnB T1 terminator: transcription terminator T1 from the E. coli rrnB gene
   3419..3446    +  terminator     T7Te terminator: phage T7 early transcription terminator
   3606..4421    -  CDS            KanR: aminoglycoside phosphotransferase; aph(3')-Ia; confers resistance to kanamycin in bacteria or G418 (Geneticin®) in eukaryotes
   4748..4774    +  misc_feature   bom (fragment): basis of mobility region from pBR322
   4873..4928    -  rep_origin     RSF ori (fragment): Plasmids containing the RSF 1030 origin of replication can be propagated in E. coli cells that contain additional plasmids with compatible origins.
   5016..5561    -  rep_origin     p15A ori: Plasmids containing the medium-copy-number p15A origin of replication can be propagated in E. coli cells that contain a second plasmid with the ColE1 origin.
   5727..5972    -  CDS            bla(M) (fragment): β-lactamase lacking the signal sequence; bla(M); allows cytosolic expression of β-lactamase
   6051..6094    -  terminator     bacterial terminator: putative bacterial transcription terminator
   6097..6118    +  misc_feature   BioBrick prefix: BioBrick prefix for parts that do not start with "ATG"
