[The description below was written by a language model from this plasmid's Addgene catalogue record and pLannotate feature annotations shown in this document.]
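Description:
pCRB DRT7VTPLux*500YFP is a low-copy bacterial expression plasmid for synthetic biology work in E. coli, built by Gibson assembly on the pR33S175 backbone. It is about 6.1 kb, replicates from a p15A origin (compatible with ColE1-type plasmids, so it can be co-maintained with partner plasmids) and is selected with kanamycin through the aph(3')-Ia KanR gene. The annotation also picks up short remnants of an RSF origin, a bom site and a truncated β-lactamase, which appear to be backbone vestiges rather than functional parts, plus a BioBrick prefix. The depositor and sequencing-derived records are essentially identical, differing by one nucleotide in length.

The payload consists of three consecutive forward-strand cassettes, each closed by an rrnB T1 and T7Te terminator pair. The first encodes LuxR, the Aliivibrio fischeri acyl-homoserine lactone receptor, downstream of a region containing a tet operator. The second encodes LasR, the Pseudomonas aeruginosa receptor, downstream of two lac operators. These suggest TetR- and LacI-regulatable promoters, although the promoters themselves are not annotated. The third cassette carries a roughly 540 bp fragment of T7 RNA polymerase, consistent with the listed "modified" T7RNAP insert, followed by a Venus (mVenus) yellow fluorescent protein reporter. The promoter driving this unit is not annotated. The plasmid name points to a PLux* promoter, while the purpose field quotes a relative RBS strength of about 558.5 at PLas81*, and the record does not resolve this.

The depositor describes it as a YFP "half-circuit" controller plasmid, used in work on programmed hierarchical patterning of bacterial populations. There, quorum-sensing signals would control output of the polymerase fragment, with yellow fluorescence reporting that output.
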