Addgene plasmid #107961: pCRB DRT7VTPLux*500YFP
Purpose: YFP half-circuit controller plasmid [ca. 558.5 relative RBS strength at PLas81*]
Depositing lab: Jim Haseloff. Depositing organization: University of Cambridge. Publication: Programmed hierarchical patterning of bacterial populations. Boehm CR, Grant PK, Haseloff J. Nat Commun. 2018 Feb 22;9(1):776. doi: 10.1038/s41467-018-03069-3. PubMed 29472537.
Backbone
  Vector backbone: pR33S175
  Vector type: Bacterial Expression, Synthetic Biology
Growth in bacteria
  Bacterial resistance: Kanamycin, 50 μg/mL
  Growth temperature: 37°C
  Growth strain: Top10
  Copy number: Low Copy
Gene/Insert
  Gene/Insert name: T7RNAP (modified)
  Species: Synthetic
  Cloning method: Gibson Cloning
Terms and licenses: Academic/Nonprofit Terms; Industry Terms: Not Available to Industry
Depositor comments: Additional genes: mVenus, luxR, lasR . Please visit https://www.biorxiv.org/content/early/2017/10/17/204925 for bioRxiv preprint.
How to cite: pCRB DRT7VTPLux*500YFP was a gift from Jim Haseloff (Addgene plasmid # 107961 ; http://n2t.net/addgene:107961 ; RRID:Addgene_107961)
